>Addgene plasmid #47540 | Tet-pLKO-puro-SOX2 | depositor full sequence | sequence record 110775 | Tet-pLKO-puro-SOX2 sequence 8815 bps
TTGGGGTTGCGCCTTTTCCAAGGCAGCCCTGGGTTTGCGCAGGGACGCGGCTGCTCTGGGCGTGGTTCCG
GGAAACGCAGCGGCGCCGACCCTGGGTCTCGCACATTCTTCACGTCCGTTCGCAGCGTCACCCGGATCTT
CGCCGCTACCCTTGTGGGCCCCCCGGCGACGCTTCCTGCTCCGCCCCTAAGTCGGGAAGGTTCCTTGCGG
TTCGCGGCGTGCCGGACGTGACAAACGGAAGCCGCACGTCTCACTAGTACCCTCGCAGACGGACAGCGCC
AGGGAGCAATGGCAGCGCGCCGACCGCGATGGGCTGTGGCCAATAGCGGCTGCTCAGCAGGGCGCGCCGA
GAGCAGCGGCCGGGAAGGGGCGGTGCGGGAGGCGGGGTGTGGGGCGGTAGTGTGGGCCCTGTTCCTGCCC
GCGCGGTGTTCCGCATTCTGCAAGCCTCCGGAGCGCACGTCGGCAGTCGGCTCCCTCGTTGACCGAATCA
CCGACCTCTCTCCCCAGGGGGATCTGTGAGTTTGGGGACCCTTGATTGTTCTTTCTTTTTCGCTATTGTA
AAATTCATGTTATATGGAGGGGGCAAAGTTTTCAGGGTGTTGTTTAGAATGGGAAGATGTCCCTTGTATC
ACCATGGACCCTCATGATAATTTTGTTTCTTTCACTTTCTACTCTGTTGACAACCATTGTCTCCTCTTAT
TTTCTTTTCATTTTCTGTAACTTTTTCGTTAAACTTTAGCTTGCATTTGTAACGAATTTTTAAATTCACT
TTTGTTTATTTGTCAGATTGTAAGTACTTTCTCTAATCACTTTTTTTTCAAGGCAATCAGGGTATATTAT
ATTGTACTTCAGCACAGTTTTAGAGAACAATTGTTATAATTAAATGATAAGGTAGAATATTTCTGCATAT
AAATTCTGGCTGGCGTGGAAATATTCTTATTGGTAGAAACAACTACATCCTGGTCATCATCCTGCCTTTC
TCTTTATGGTTACAATGATATACACTGTTTGAGATGAGGATAAAATACTCTGAGTCCAAACCGGGCCCCT
CTGCTAACCATGTTCATGCCTTCTTCTTTTTCCTACAGCTCCTGGGCAACGTGCTGGTTATTGTGCTGTC
TCATCATTTTGGCAAAGAATTGTAATACGACTCACTATAGGGCGAATTGATATGTCTAGATTAGATAAAA
GTAAAGTGATTAACAGCGCATTAGAGCTGCTTAATGAGGTCGGAATCGAAGGTTTAACAACCCGTAAACT
CGCCCAGAAGCTAGGTGTAGAGCAGCCTACATTGTATTGGCATGTAAAAAATAAGCGGGCTTTGCTCGAC
GCCTTAGCCATTGAGATGTTAGATAGGCACCATACTCACTTTTGCCCTTTAGAAGGGGAAAGCTGGCAAG
ATTTTTTACGTAATAACGCTAAAAGTTTTAGATGTGCTTTACTAAGTCATCGCGATGGAGCAAAAGTACA
TTTAGGTACACGGCCTACAGAAAAACAGTATGAAACTCTCGAAAATCAATTAGCCTTTTTATGCCAACAA
GGTTTTTCACTAGAGAATGCATTATATGCACTCAGCGCTGTGGGGCATTTTACTTTAGGTTGCGTATTGG
AAGATCAAGAGCATCAAGTCGCTAAAGAAGAAAGGGAAACACCTACTACTGATAGTATGCCGCCATTATT
ACGACAAGCTATCGAATTATTTGATCACCAAGGTGCAGAGCCAGCCTTCTTATTCGGCCTTGAATTGATC
ATATGCGGATTAGAAAAACAACTTAAATGTGAAAGTGGGTCCGCGTACAGCGGCTCCCGGGAGTTCTAGG
GATCTGCCCCTCTCCCTCCCCCCCCCCTAACGTTACTGGCCGAAGCCGCTTGGAATAAGGCCGGTGTGCG
TTTGTCTATATGTTATTTTCCACCATATTGCCGTCTTTTGGCAATGTGAGGGCCCGGAAACCTGGCCCTG
TCTTCTTGACGAGCATTCCTAGGGGTCTTTCCCCTCTCGCCAAAGGAATGCAAGGTCTGTTGAATGTCGT
GAAGGAAGCAGTTCCTCTGGAAGCTTCTTGAAGACAAACAACGTCTGTAGCGACCCTTTGCAGGCAGCGG
AACCCCCCACCTGGCGACAGGTGCCTCTGCGGCCAAAAGCCACGTGTATAAGATACACCTGCAAAGGCGG
CACAACCCCAGTGCCACGTTGTGAGTTGGATAGTTGTGGAAAGAGTCAAATGGCTCTCCTCAAGCGTATT
CAACAAGGGGCTGAAGGATGCCCAGAAGGTACCCCATTGTATGGGATCTGATCTGGGGCCTCGGTGCACA
TGCTTTACATGTGTTTAGTCGAGGTTAAAAAAACGTCTAGGCCCCCCGAACCACGGGGACGTGGTTTTCC
TTTGAAAAACACGATGATAAGGATCCACCGGAGCTTACCATGACCGAGTACAAGCCCACGGTGCGCCTCG
CCACCCGCGACGACGTCCCCAGGGCCGTACGCACCCTCGCCGCCGCGTTCGCCGACTACCCCGCCACGCG
CCACACCGTCGATCCGGACCGCCACATCGAGCGGGTCACCGAGCTGCAAGAACTCTTCCTCACGCGCGTC
GGGCTCGACATCGGCAAGGTGTGGGTCGCGGACGACGGCGCCGCGGTGGCGGTCTGGACCACGCCGGAGA
GCGTCGAAGCGGGGGCGGTGTTCGCCGAGATCGGCCCGCGCATGGCCGAGTTGAGCGGTTCCCGGCTGGC
CGCGCAGCAACAGATGGAAGGCCTCCTGGCGCCGCACCGGCCCAAGGAGCCCGCGTGGTTCCTGGCCACC
GTCGGCGTCTCGCCCGACCACCAGGGCAAGGGTCTGGGCAGCGCCGTCGTGCTCCCCGGAGTGGAGGCGG
CCGAGCGCGCCGGGGTGCCCGCCTTCCTGGAGACCTCCGCGCCCCGCAACCTCCCCTTCTACGAGCGGCT
CGGCTTCACCGTCACCGCCGACGTCGAGGTGCCCGAAGGACCGCGCACCTGGTGCATGACCCGCAAGCCC
GGTGCCTGACGCCCGCCCCACGACCCGCAGCGCCCGACCGAAAGGAGCGCACGACCCCATGCATCGGTAC
CTTTAAGACCAATGACTTACAAGGCAGCTGTAGATCTTAGCCACTTTTTAAAAGAAAAGGGGGGACTGGA
AGGGCTAATTCACTCCCAACGAAGACAAGATCTGCTTTTTGCTTGTACTGGGTCTCTCTGGTTAGACCAG
ATCTGAGCCTGGGAGCTCTCTGGCTAACTAGGGAACCCACTGCTTAAGCCTCAATAAAGCTTGCCTTGAG
TGCTTCAAGTAGTGTGTGCCCGTCTGTTGTGTGACTCTGGTAACTAGAGATCCCTCAGACCCTTTTAGTC
AGTGTGGAAAATCTCTAGCAGTAGTAGTTCATGTCATCTTATTATTCAGTATTTATAACTTGCAAAGAAA
TGAATATCAGAGAGTGAGAGGAACTTGTTTATTGCAGCTTATAATGGTTACAAATAAAGCAATAGCATCA
CAAATTTCACAAATAAAGCATTTTTTTCACTGCATTCTAGTTGTGGTTTGTCCAAACTCATCAATGTATC
TTATCATGTCTGGCTCTAGCTATCCCGCCCCTAACTCCGCCCATCCCGCCCCTAACTCCGCCCAGTTCCG
CCCATTCTCCGCCCCATGGCTGACTAATTTTTTTTATTTATGCAGAGGCCGAGGCCGCCTCGGCCTCTGA
GCTATTCCAGAAGTAGTGAGGAGGCTTTTTTGGAGGCCTAGGGACGTACCCAATTCGCCCTATAGTGAGT
CGTATTACGCGCGCTCACTGGCCGTCGTTTTACAACGTCGTGACTGGGAAAACCCTGGCGTTACCCAACT
TAATCGCCTTGCAGCACATCCCCCTTTCGCCAGCTGGCGTAATAGCGAAGAGGCCCGCACCGATCGCCCT
TCCCAACAGTTGCGCAGCCTGAATGGCGAATGGG
[124 nt withheld, positions 3955-4078]
C
[91 nt withheld, positions 4080-4170]
A
[49 nt withheld, positions 4172-4220]
CCTTTGACGTTGGAGTCCACGTTCTTT
[37 nt withheld, positions 4248-4284]
ACCCTATCTCGGTCTATTCTTTTGATTTATAAGGGATTTTGCCGATTTCGGCCTATTGGTTAAAAAATGA
GCTGATTTAACAAAAATTTAACGCGAATTTTAACAAAATATTAACGCTTACAATTTAGGTGGCACTTTTC
GGGGAAATGTGCGCGGAACCCCTATTTGTTTATTTTTCTAAATACATTCAAATATGTATCCGCTCATGAG
ACAATAACCCTGATAAATGCTTCAATAATATTGAAAAAGGAAGAGTATGAGTATTCAACATTTCCGTGTC
GCCCTTATTCCCTTTTTTGCGGCATTTTGCCTTCCTGTTTTTGCTCACCCAGAAACGCTGGTGAAAGTAA
AAGATGCTGAAGATCAGTTGGGTGCACGAGTGGGTTACATCGAACTGGATCTCAACAGCGGTAAGATCCT
TGAGAGTTTTCGCCCCGAAGAACGTTTTCCAATGATGAGCACTTTTAAAGTTCTGCTATGTGGCGCGGTA
TTATCCCGTATTGACGCCGGGCAAGAGCAACTCGGTCGCCGCATACACTATTCTCAGAATGACTTGGTTG
AGTACTCACCAGTCACAGAAAAGCATCTTACGGATGGCATGACAGTAAGAGAATTATGCAGTGCTGCCAT
AACCATGAGTGATAACACTGCGGCCAACTTACTTCTGACAACGATCGGAGGACCGAAGGAGCTAACCGCT
TTTTTGCACAACATGGGGGATCATGTAACTCGCCTTGATCGTTGGGAACCGGAGCTGAATGAAGCCATAC
CAAACGACGAGCGTGACACCACGATGCCTGTAGCAATGGCAACAACGTTGCGCAAACTATTAACTGGCGA
ACTACTTACTCTAGCTTCCCGGCAACAATTAATAGACTGGATGGAGGCGGATAAAGTTGCAGGACCACTT
CTGCGCTCGGCCCTTCCGGCTGGCTGGTTTATTGCTGATAAATCTGGAGCCGGTGAGCGTGGGTCTCGCG
GTATCATTGCAGCACTGGGGCCAGATGGTAAGCCCTCCCGTATCGTAGTTATCTACACGACGGGGAGTCA
GGCAACTATGGATGAACGAAATAGACAGATCGCTGAGATAGGTGCCTCACTGATTAAGCATTGGTAACTG
TCAGACCAAGTTTACTCATATATACTTTAGATTGATTTAAAACTTCATTTTTAATTTAAAAGGATCTAGG
TGAAGATCCTTTTTGATAATCTCATGACCAAAATCCCTTAACGTGAGTTTTCGTTCCACTGAGCGTCAGA
CCCCGTAGAAAAGATCAAAGGATCTTCTTGAGATCCTTTTTTTCTGCGCGTAATCTGCTGCTTGCAAACA
AAAAAACCACCGCTACCAGCGGTGGTTTGTTTGCCGGATCAAGAGCTACCAACTCTTTTTCCGAAGGTAA
CTGGCTTCAGCAGAGCGCAGATACCAAATACTGTTCTTCTAGTGTAGCCGTAGTTAGGCCACCACTTCAA
GAACTCTGTAGCACCGCCTACATACCTCGCTCTGCTAATCCTGTTACCAGTGGCTGCTGCCAGTGGCGAT
AAGTCGTGTCTTACCGGGTTGGACTCAAGACGATAGTTACCGGATAAGGCGCAGCGGTCGGGCTGAACGG
GGGGTTCGTGCACACAGCCCAGCTTGGAGCGAACGACCTACACCGAACTGAGATACCTACAGCGTGAGCT
ATGAGAAAGCGCCACGCTTCCCGAAGGGAGAAAGGCGGACAGGTATCCGGTAAGCGGCAGGGTCGGAACA
GGAGAGCGCACGAGGGAGCTTCCAGGGGGAAACGCCTGGTATCTTTATAGTCCTGTCGGGTTTCGCCACC
TCTGACTTGAGCGTCGATTTTTGTGATGCTCGTCAGGGGGGCGGAGCCTATGGAAAAACGCCAGCAACGC
GGCCTTTTTACGGTTCCTGGCCTTTTGCTGGCCTTTTGCTCACATGTTCTTTCCTGCGTTATCCCCTGAT
TCTGTGGATAACCGTATTACCGCCTTTGAGTGAGCTGATACCGCTCGCCGCAGCCGAACGACCGAGCGCA
GCGAGTCAGTGAGCGAGGAAGCGGAAGAGCGCCCAATACGCAAACCGCCTCTCCCCGCGCGTTGGCCGAT
TCATTAATGCAGCTGGCACGACAGGTTTCCCGACTGGAAAGCGGGCAGTGAGCGCAACGCAATTAATGTG
AGTTAGCTCACTCATTAGGCACCCCAGGCTTTACACTTTATGCTTCCGGCTCGTATGTTGTGTGGAATTG
TGAGCGGATAACAATTTCACACAGGAAACAGCTATGACCATGATTACGCCAAGCGCGCAATTAACCCTCA
CTAAAGGGAACAAAAGCTGGAGCTGCAAGCTTAATGTAGTCTTATGCAATACTCTTGTAGTCTTGCAACA
TGGTAACGATGAGTTAGCAACATGCCTTACAAGGAGAGAAAAAGCACCGTGCATGCCGATTGGTGGAAGT
AAGGTGGTACGATCGTGCCTTATTAGGAAGGCAACAGACGGGTCTGACATGGATTGGACGAACCACTGAA
TTGCCGCATTGCAGAGATATTGTATTTAAGTGCCTAGCTCGATACATAAACGGGTCTCTCTGGTTAGACC
AGATCTGAGCCTGGGAGCTCTCTGGCTAACTAGGGAACCCACTGCTTAAGCCTCAATAAAGCTTGCCTTG
AGTGCTTCAAGTAGTGTGTGCCCGTCTGTTGTGTGACTCTGGTAACTAGAGATCCCTCAGACCCTTTTAG
TCAGTGTGGAAAATCTCTAGCAGTGGCGCCCGAACAGGGACTTGAAAGCGAAAGGGAAACCAGAGGAGCT
CTCTCGACGCAGGACTCGGCTTGCTGAAGCGCGCACGGCAAGAGGCGAGGGGCGGCGACTGGTGAGTACG
CCAAAAATTTTGACTAGCGGAGGCTAGAAGGAGAGAGATGGGTGCGAGAGCGTCAGTATTAAGCGGGGGA
GAATTAGATCGCGATGGGAAAAAATTCGGTTAAGGCCAGGGGGAAAGAAAAAATATAAATTAAAACATAT
AGTATGGGCAAGCAGGGAGCTAGAACGATTCGCAGTTAATCCTGGCCTGTTAGAAACATCAGAAGGCTGT
AGACAAATACTGGGACAGCTACAACCATCCCTTCAGACAGGATCAGAAGAACTTAGATCATTATATAATA
CAGTAGCAACCCTCTATTGTGTGCATCAAAGGATAGAGATAAAAGACACCAAGGAAGCTTTAGACAAGAT
AGAGGAAGAGCAAAACAAAAGTAAGACCACCGCACAGCAAGCGGCCGCTGATCTTCAGACCTGGAGGAGG
AGATATGAGGGACAATTGGAGAAGTGAATTATATAAATATAAAGTAGTAAAAATTGAACCATTAGGAGTA
GCACCCACCAAGGCAAAGAGAAGAGTGGTGCAGAGAGAAAAAAGAGCAGTGGGAATAGGAGCTTTGTTCC
TTGGGTTCTTGGGAGCAGCAGGAAGCACTATGGGCGCAGCGTCAATGACGCTGACGGTACAGGCCAGACA
ATTATTGTCTGGTATAGTGCAGCAGCAGAACAATTTGCTGAGGGCTATTGAGGCGCAACAGCATCTGTTG
CAACTCACAGTCTGGGGCATCAAGCAGCTCCAGGCAAGAATCCTGGCTGTGGAAAGATACCTAAAGGATC
AACAGCTCCTGGGGATTTGGGGTTGCTCTGGAAAACTCATTTGCACCACTGCTGTGCCTTGGAATGCTAG
TTGGAGTAATAAATCTCTGGAACAGATTTGGAATCACACGACCTGGATGGAGTGGGACAGAGAAATTAAC
AATTACACAAGCTTAATACACTCCTTAATTGAAGAATCGCAAAACCAGCAAGAAAAGAATGAACAAGAAT
TATTGGAATTAGATAAATGGGCAAGTTTGTGGAATTGGTTTAACATAACAAATTGGCTGTGGTATATAAA
ATTATTCATAATGATAGTAGGAGGCTTGGTAGGTTTAAGAATAGTTTTTGCTGTACTTTCTATAGTGAAT
AGAGTTAGGCAGGGATATTCACCATTATCGTTTCAGACCCACCTCCCAACCCCGAGGGGACCCGACAGGC
CCGAAGGAATAGAAGAAGAAGGTGGAGAGAGAGACAGAGACAGATCCATTCGATTAGTGAACGGATCTCG
ACGGTATCGATCACGAGACTAGCCTCGAGCGGCCGCAATATTTGCATGTCGCTATGTGTTCTGGGAAATC
ACCATAAACGTGAAATCCCTATCAGTGATAGAGACTTATAAGTTCCCTATCAGTGATAGAGACACCGGCT
GCCGAGAATCCATGTATATCTCGAGATATACATGGATTCTCGGCAGTTTTTAATTCTCGACCTCGAGACA
AATGGCAGTATTCATCCACAATTTTAAAAGAAAAGGGGGGATTGGGGGGTACAGTGCAGGGGAAAGAATA
GTAGACATAATAGCAACAGACATACAAACTAAAGAATTACAAAAACAAATTACAAAAATTCAAAATTTTC
GGGTTTATTACAGGGACAGCAGAGATCCACTTTGGCCGCGGCTCGAGGGGG
Features (pLannotate 1.2.2; 29 found; start..end, strand, type, name):
    516..1088    +  intron         β-globin intron: intron from rabbit β-globin gene
   1143..1161    +  promoter       T7 promoter: promoter for bacteriophage T7 RNA polymerase
   1172..1792    +  CDS            tetR: TETR2_ECOLX - Experimental evidence at protein level: Swiss-Prot protein existence level 1. TetR is the repressor of the tetracycline resistance element; its N-terminal region forms a helix-turn-helix structure and binds DNA. Binding of tetracycline to TetR reduces the repressor affinity for the tetracycline resistance gene (tetA) promoter operator sites. From Escherichia coli.
   1938..2400    +  misc_feature   IRES: internal ribosome entry site (IRES) of the encephalomyocarditis virus (EMCV)
   2420..3019    +  CDS            PuroR: puromycin N-acetyltransferase; pac from Streptomyces alboniger; confers resistance to puromycin
   3062..3145    +  CDS            nef (fragment): NEF_HV1Z2 - Experimental evidence at protein level: Swiss-Prot protein existence level 1. Extracellular Nef protein targets CD4(+) T-lymphocytes for apoptosis by interacting with CXCR4 surface receptors. From Human immunodeficiency virus type 1 group M subtype D (isolate Z2/CDC-Z34) (HIV-1).
   3147..3380    +  LTR            3' LTR (ΔU3): self-inactivating 3' long terminal repeat (LTR) from HIV-1
   3452..3573    +  polyA_signal   SV40 poly(A) signal: SV40 polyadenylation signal
   3613..3748    +  rep_origin     SV40 ori: SV40 origin of replication
   3769..3787    -  promoter       T7 promoter: promoter for bacteriophage T7 RNA polymerase
   3795..3950    +  CDS            lacZα (fragment): LacZα fragment of β-galactosidase; lacZ fragment
   3955..4383    +  rep_origin     f1 ori (sequence partly withheld): f1 bacteriophage origin of replication; arrow indicates direction of (+) strand synthesis
   4436..4540    +  promoter       AmpR promoter: bla
   4541..5401    +  CDS            AmpR: β-lactamase; bla; confers resistance to ampicillin, carbenicillin, and related antibiotics
   5572..6160    +  rep_origin     ori: high-copy-number ColE1/pMB1/pBR322/pUC origin of replication
   6343..6435    +  CDS            lacI (fragment): lac repressor; lacI; The lac repressor binds to the lac operator to inhibit transcription in E. coli. This inhibition can be relieved by adding lactose or isopropyl-β-D-thiogalactopyranoside (IPTG).
   6448..6469    +  protein_bind   CAP binding site: CAP binding activates transcription in the presence of cAMP. E. coli catabolite activator protein
   6484..6514    +  promoter       lac promoter: promoter for the E. coli lac operon
   6522..6538    +  protein_bind   lac operator: The lac repressor binds to the lac operator to inhibit transcription in E. coli. This inhibition can be relieved by adding lactose or isopropyl-β-D-thiogalactopyranoside (IPTG). lac repressor encoded by lacI
   6583..6601    +  promoter       T3 promoter: promoter for bacteriophage T3 RNA polymerase
   6629..6855    +  promoter       RSV promoter: Rous sarcoma virus enhancer/promoter
   6856..7036    +  LTR            5' LTR (truncated): truncated 5' long terminal repeat (LTR) from HIV-1
   7083..7208    +  misc_feature   HIV-1 Ψ: packaging signal of human immunodeficiency virus type 1
   7192..7555    +  CDS            HIV-1 gag (fragment): gag protein from human immunodeficiency virus 1; gag
   7701..7934    +  misc_feature   RRE: The Rev response element (RRE) of HIV-1 allows for Rev-dependent mRNA export from the nucleus to the cytoplasm.
   8311..8411    +  CDS            Rev (fragment): human immunodeficiency virus 1 (HIV-1) Rev protein; rev; enhances nuclear export of unspliced and incompletely spliced viral mRNAs
   8452..8546    +  promoter       H1-2O2 promoter: doxycycline-inducible variant of the human H1 RNA promoter (Henriksen et al., 2007)
   8646..8763    +  misc_feature   cPPT/CTS: central polypurine tract and central termination sequence of HIV-1
   8812..507     +  promoter       hPGK promoter (across the origin): human phosphoglycerate kinase 1 promoter
