[The description below was written by a language model from this plasmid's Addgene catalogue record and pLannotate feature annotations shown in this document.]
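Description:
Tet-pLKO-puro-SOX2 is a third-generation-style, self-inactivating HIV-1 lentiviral RNAi vector built on the Tet-pLKO-puro backbone for tetracycline/doxycycline-inducible knockdown of SOX2 in mammalian cells. In bacteria it is maintained through a high-copy ColE1/pUC origin with ampicillin resistance (AmpR); an f1 origin, an SV40 origin and leftover lac and phage promoter elements are also annotated in the plasmid backbone. The viral genome is transcribed from an RSV promoter fused to a truncated 5' LTR and carries the Ψ packaging signal with a partial gag sequence, the Rev response element and the cPPT/CTS, ending in a ΔU3 3' LTR followed by an SV40 polyadenylation signal. These elements allow packaging when helper functions are supplied in trans, and the integrated provirus lacks LTR promoter activity.

The payload combines two units in a single vector. A synthetic SOX2-targeting shRNA from the TRC collection was cloned between AgeI and EcoRI sites (both destroyed) downstream of an H1 promoter variant containing Tet operator sites (H1-2O2). The hairpin itself is not annotated in the feature table, but falls in the gap between that promoter and the cPPT/CTS. Separately, a human PGK promoter followed by a rabbit β-globin intron drives a bicistronic transcript encoding the Tet repressor (tetR), an EMCV IRES and puromycin N-acetyltransferase. Constitutively expressed TetR occupies the operators and silences shRNA transcription, and adding tetracycline or doxycycline releases the repressor and switches on knockdown. Puromycin selects stably transduced cells. The catalogue lists a total size of 8,775 bp, slightly less than the 8,815 nt sequence record. The construct comes from work on SOX2 amplification in small-cell lung cancer.
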