Addgene plasmid #47540: Tet-pLKO-puro-SOX2
Purpose: Tet inducible knockdown of SOX2.
Depositing lab: Charles Rudin. Depositing organization: Memorial Sloan-Kettering Cancer Center. Publication: Comprehensive genomic analysis identifies SOX2 as a frequently amplified gene in small-cell lung cancer. Rudin CM, Durinck S, Stawiski EW, Poirier JT, Modrusan Z, Shames DS, Bergbower EA, Guan Y, Shin J, Guillory J, Rivers CS, Foo CK, Bhatt D, Stinson J, Gnad F, Haverty PM, Gentleman R, Chaudhuri S, Janakiraman V, Jaiswal BS, Parikh C, Yuan W, Zhang Z, Koeppen H, Wu TD, Stern HM, Yauch RL, Huffman KE, Paskulin DD, Illei PB, Varella-Garcia M, Gazdar AF, de Sauvage FJ, Bourgon R, Minna JD, Brock MV, Seshagiri S. Nat Genet. 2012 Oct;44(10):1111-6. doi: 10.1038/ng.2405. Epub 2012 Sep 2. PubMed 22941189.
Backbone
  Vector backbone: Tet-pLKO-puro
  Backbone size w/o insert (bp): 10633
  Total vector size (bp): 8775
  Vector type: Mammalian Expression, Lentiviral, RNAi
  Selectable markers: Puromycin
Growth in bacteria
  Bacterial resistance: Ampicillin, 100 μg/mL
  Growth temperature: 37°C
  Growth strain: Stbl3
  Copy number: High Copy
Gene/Insert
  Gene/Insert name: SOX2 shRNA
  gRNA/shRNA sequence: TRCN0000003253
  Species: Synthetic
  Promoter: H1
  Cloning method: Restriction Enzyme; 5′ cloning site AgeI (destroyed during cloning); 3′ cloning site EcoRI (destroyed during cloning)
  Sequencing primers: 5′ H1
Terms and licenses: Academic/Nonprofit Terms; Industry Terms: Not Available to Industry
How to cite: Tet-pLKO-puro-SOX2 was a gift from Charles Rudin (Addgene plasmid # 47540 ; http://n2t.net/addgene:47540 ; RRID:Addgene_47540)
