>Addgene plasmid #47540 | Tet-pLKO-puro-SOX2 | depositor partial sequence | sequence record 107812 | H1
ATTCGATTAGTGAACGGATCTCGACGGTATCGATCACGAGACTAGCCTCGAGCGGCCGCAATATTTGCAT
GTCGCTATGTGTTCTGGGAAATCACCATAAACGTGAAATCCCTATCAGTGATAGAGACTTATAAGTTCCC
TATCAGTGATAGAGACACCGGCTGCCGAGAATCCATGTATATCTCGAGATATACATGGATTCTCGGCAGT
TTTTAATTCTCGACCTCGA
