>Addgene plasmid #47540 | Tet-pLKO-puro-SOX2 | addgene partial sequence | sequence record 110744 | IRES-F 5'-TGGCTCTCCTCAAGCGTATT-3'
TTGTATGGGATCTGATCTGGGGCCTCGGTGCACATGCTTTACATGTGTTTAGTCGAGGTTAAAAAAACGT
CTAGGCCCCCCGAACCACGGGGACGTGGTTTTCCTTTGAAAAACACGATGATAAGGATCCACCGGAGCTT
ACCATGACCGAGTACAAGCCCACGGTGCGCCTCGCCACCCGCGACGACGTCCCCAGGGCCGTACGCACCC
TCGCCGCCGCGTTCGCCGACTACCCCGCCACGCGCCACACCGTCGATCCGGACCGCCACATCGAGCGGGT
CACCGAGCTGCAAGAACTCTTCCTCACGCGCGTCGGGCTCGACATCGGCAAGGTGTGGGTCGCGGACGAC
GGCGCCGCGGTGGCGGTCTGGACCACGCCGGAGAGCGTCGAAGCGGGGGCGGTGTTCGCCGAGATCGGCC
CGCGCATGGCCGAGTTGAGCGGTTCCCGGCTGGCCGCGCAGCAACAGATGGAAGGCCTCCTGGCGCCGCA
CCGGCCCAAGGAGCCCGCGTGGTTCCTGGCCACCGTCGGCGTCTCGCCCGACCACCAGGGCAAGGGTCTG
GGCAGCGCCGTCGTGCTCCCCGGAGTGGAGGCGGCCGAGCGCGCCGGGGTGCCCGCCTTCCTGGAGACCT
CCGCGCCCCGCAACCTCCCCTTCTACGAGCGGCTCGGCTTCACCGTCACCGCCGACGTCGAGGTGCCCGA
AGGACCGCGCACCTGGTGCATGACCCGCAAGCCCGGTGCCTGA
