>Addgene plasmid #47540 | Tet-pLKO-puro-SOX2 | addgene partial sequence | sequence record 110745 | pCAG-F 5'-GCAACGTGCTGGTTATTGTG-3'
TTGTAATACGACTCACTATAGGGCGAATTGATATGTCTAGATTAGATAAAAGTAAAGTGATTAACAGCGC
ATTAGAGCTGCTTAATGAGGTCGGAATCGAAGGTTTAACAACCCGTAAACTCGCCCAGAAGCTAGGTGTA
GAGCAGCCTACATTGTATTGGCATGTAAAAAATAAGCGGGCTTTGCTCGACGCCTTAGCCATTGAGATGT
TAGATAGGCACCATACTCACTTTTGCCCTTTAGAAGGGGAAAGCTGGCAAGATTTTTTACGTAATAACGC
TAAAAGTTTTAGATGTGCTTTACTAAGTCATCGCGATGGAGCAAAAGTACATTTAGGTACACGGCCTACA
GAAAAACAGTATGAAACTCTCGAAAATCAATTAGCCTTTTTATGCCAACAAGGTTTTTCACTAGAGAATG
CATTATATGCACTCAGCGCTGTGGGGCATTTTACTTTAGGTTGCGTATTGGAAGATCAAGAGCATCAAGT
CGCTAAAGAAGAAAGGGAAACACCTACTACTGATAGTATGCCGCCATTATTACGACAAGCTATCGAATTA
TTTGATCACCAAGGTGCAGAGCCAGCCTTCTTATTCGGCCTTGAATTGATCATATGCGGATTAGAAAAAC
AACTTAAATGTGAAAGTGGGTCCGCGTACAGCGGCTCCCGGGAGTTCTAGGGATCTGCCCCTCTCCCTCC
CCCCCCCCTAACGTTACTGGCCGAAGCCGCTTGGAATAA
