>Addgene plasmid #47540 | Tet-pLKO-puro-SOX2 | addgene partial sequence | sequence record 110747 | O.PGK1b-R 5'-GAACGGACGTGAAGAATGTG-3'
TTTCCCGGAACCACGCCCAGAGCAGCCGCGTCCCTGCGCAAACCCAGGGCTGCCTTGGAAAAGGCGCAAC
CCCAACCCCCTCGAGCCGCGGCCAAAGTGGATCTCTGCTGTCCCTGTAATAAACCCGAAAATTTTGAATT
TTTGTAATTTGTTTTTGTAATTCTTTAGTTTGTATGTCTGTTGCTATTATGTCTACTATTCTTTCCCCTG
CACTGTACCCCCCAATCCCCCCTTTTCTTTTAAAATTGTGGATGAATACTGCCATTTGTCTCGAGGTCGA
GAATTAAAAACTGCCGAGAATCCATGTATATCTCGAGATATACATGGATTCTCGGCAGCCGGTGTCTCTA
TCACTGATAGGGAACTTATAAGTCTCTATCACTGATAGGGATTTCACGTTTATGGTGATTTCCCAGAACA
CATAGCGACATGCAAATATTGCGGCCGCTCGAGGCTAGTCTCGTGATCGATACCGTCGAGATCCGTTCAC
TAATCGAATGGATCTGTCTCTGTCTCTCTCTCCACCTTCTTCTTCTATTCCTTCGGGCCTGTCGGGTCCC
CTCGGGGTTGGGAGGTGGGTCTGAAACGATAATGGTGAATATCCCTGCCTAACTCTATTCACTATAGAAA
GTACAGCAAAAACTATTCTTAAACCTACCAAGCCTCCTACTATCATTATGAATAATTTTATATACCACAG
CCAATTTGTTATGTTAAACCAATTCCACAAACTTGCCCATTTATCTAATTCCAATAATTCTTGTTCATTC
TTTTCTTGCTGGTTTTGCGATTCTTCAATTAAGGAGTGTATTAAGCTTGTGTAATTGTTAATTTCTCTGT
CCCACTCCATCCAGGTCGTGTGATTCCAAATCTGTTCCAGA
