>Addgene plasmid #47540 | Tet-pLKO-puro-SOX2 | addgene partial sequence | sequence record 111756 | TNT-rtTA 5'-CTAAAGTAAAATGCCCCACAGC-3'
TAATGCATTCTCTAGTGAAAAACCTTGTTGGCATAAAAAGGCTAATTGATTTTCGAGAGTTTCATACTGT
TTTTCTGTAGGCCGTGTACCTAAATGTACTTTTGCTCCATCGCGATGACTTAGTAAAGCACATCTAAAAC
TTTTAGCGTTATTACGTAAAAAATCTTGCCAGCTTTCCCCTTCTAAAGGGCAAAAGTGAGTATGGTGCCT
ATCTAACATCTCAATGGCTAAGGCGTCGAGCAAAGCCCGCTTATTTTTTACATGCCAATACAATGTAGGC
TGCTCTACACCTAGCTTCTGGGCGAGTTTACGGGTTGTTAAACCTTCGATTCCGACCTCATTAAGCAGCT
CTAATGCGCTGTTAATCACTTTACTTTTATCTAATCTAGACATATCAATTCGCCCTATAGTGAGTCGTAT
TACAATTCTTTGCCAAAATGATGAGACAGCACAATAACCAGCACGTTGCCCAGGAGCTGTAGGAAAAAGA
AGAAGGCATGAACATGGTTAGCAGAGGGGCCCGGTTTGGACTCAGAGTATTTTATCCTCATCTCAAACAG
TGTATATCATTGTAACCATAAAGAGAAAGGCAGGATGATGACCAGGATGTAGTTGTTTCTACCAATAAGA
ATATTTCCACGCCAGCCAGAATTTATATGCAGAAATATTCTACCTTATCATTTAATTATAACAATTGTTC
TCTAAAACTGTGCTGAAGTACAATATAATATACCCTGATTGCCTTGAAAAAAAAGTGATTAGAGAAAGTA
CTTACAATCTGACAAATAA
